>Addgene plasmid #40228 | pLenti4/V5-DEST-P85(T576del) | addgene partial sequence | sequence record 52473 | pBABE-3
GGTACGCGTAGAATCGAGACCGAGGAGAGGGTTAGGGATAGGCTTACCTTCGAACCGCGGGCCCTCTAGA
CTCGAGCGGCCGCCACTGTGCTGGATATCAACCACTTTGTACAAGAAAGCTGGGTCGGCGCGCCCACCCT
TAATTAATCATCGCCTCTGCTGTGCATATACTGGGTAGGCTAGTGTGACATTGAGGGAGTCGTTGTGCTG
CACAAGGGAGGTGTGTTGGTAATGTAGCACCAGTTCTTTCAGAGAGCTGTACAAGTTATAGGGCTCGGCA
AAGCCATAGCCAGTTGCTGTTTTGTTTATGACACAATGCTTTACTTCGCCGTCCACCACTACAGAGCAGG
CATAGCAGCCCTGTTTACTGCTCTCCCGGACAAGAAAAGTGCCATCTCGCTTCCCTCGCAACAGGTTTTC
AGCTTTGTTTCGGTTGCTGCTTCCAACATTCCATGTCTTCTCATCATGATGGGGCAAATCTTCATCATCT
TCCACCAGTGAATATTGGTCTTCAGTGTTTTCATTGCCCAACCACTCGTTCAACTTCTTTTGCCGAACAC
CTTTTTGAGTCAACCACATCAAGTATTGGTCTCTCTTTCTCAGCTGGATAAGGTCTGGTTTAATGCTGTT
CATACGTTTGTCAATTTCTCGATACTCAGCTGCCTGCTTCTTCAAGTCTTCTTCCAATCTTCTTCTACTG
TCAATAATTTCACTGATTCGAGACTTCAACTTATCATAATTATGCATAATCCTTTGTATTTCTTTCTCAT
TGCCTTCACGTTTAAACTTTTCTATGTATTCTTTGCTGTACCGCTCTTGGGTCTGGCACTGTTCTTCAAA
TATTTTTATGGTTTCATTAAATGCTTCAATAGCTGTCCTTTTCATTT
