>Addgene plasmid #40228 | pLenti4/V5-DEST-P85(T576del) | addgene partial sequence | sequence record 53865 | hPIK3R1-Rev 5'-caagatccgggagagtcaaa
CCTGGTGCAACAGGAAGAGGCCGAGGTGGCCGGGGCTTTGGTGTGGGAGGCGAGATTTTTTTCCTTCCAA
TATATTCTACATAAGTTCCCGGAAAGTCCCCCCTTTCCCCTGTGGTTTCATTATAGCCATTTAACCAGCC
AATTTCTTCAGGCCTGGCTTCCTGTCCATCACTGAATCCAAGAGCTACTAAGGACCCTTTATTCACAGTC
AATATGTCACCCAAGTGCAAGTCAATATCTTCTTCTCTTTCCTTTTTATAATCATACAGCGCTCTGTACT
GGTACCCCTCAGCACTCATGGCCATGGATTTGTCATCATCGTCCTTATAGTCCATGGTGAAGGGGGCGGC
CGCGGAGCCTGCTTTTTTGTACAAACTTGTTGATATCTGCAGAATTCCACCACACTGGACTAGTCGACGA
TCTCTATCACTGATAGGGAGATCTCTATCACTGATAGGGAGAGCTCTGCTTATATAGACCTCCCACCGTA
CACGCCTACCGCCCATTTGCGTCAATGGGGCGGAGTTGTTACGACATTTTGGAAAGTCCCGTTGATTTTG
GTGCCAAAACAAACTCCCATTGACGTCAATGGGGTGGAGACTTGGAAATCCCCGTGAGTCAAACCGCTAT
CCACGCCCATTGATGTACTGCCAAAACCGCATCACCATGGTAATAGCGATGACTAATACGTAGATGTACT
GCCAAGTAGGAAAGTCCCATAAGGTCATGTACTGGGCATAATGCCAGGCGGGCCATTTACCGTCATTGAC
GTCAATAGGGGGCGTACTTGGCATATGATACACTTGATGTACTGCCAAGTGGGCAGTTTACCGTAAATAC
TCCACCCATTGACGTCAATGGAAAAGTCCCTATTGGCGTTACTATGGGGAACATACGTCATTATTTGACG
TCAATGGGCGGGGGGTCGTTTGGGCGGTC
