[The description below was written by a language model from this plasmid's Addgene catalogue record.]
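Description:
pLenti4/V5-DEST-P85(T576del) is a lentiviral mammalian expression plasmid built on the Invitrogen pLenti4/V5-DEST Gateway destination backbone. It is propagated in bacteria as a high-copy plasmid under ampicillin selection, in a recombination-deficient strain of the kind usually chosen to keep lentiviral long terminal repeats stable. Transduced or transfected mammalian cells are selected with Zeocin. The total size is recorded as about 9.2 kb, of which about 2.2 kb is insert. No feature table accompanies the record, so the exact layout of the viral elements, origin and resistance cassettes cannot be confirmed here beyond what the backbone name implies.

The payload is human PIK3R1, which encodes the p85α regulatory subunit of class IA phosphoinositide 3-kinase. It carries a single-residue deletion of amino acid 576 (T576del). The open reading frame was introduced by Gateway recombination, is driven by the CMV promoter, and bears an N-terminal Flag tag for detection or immunoprecipitation. The tagged p85 coding sequence derives from an earlier Flag-p85 construct. The backbone offers a C-terminal V5 epitope downstream of the recombination site, but the record lists only Flag as a tag and does not say whether the insert reads through into V5.

The vector type supports packaging into lentiviral particles for stable delivery and expression of the mutant p85α in mammalian cells, followed by Zeocin selection. This would allow the deletion variant to be compared with wild-type p85α. The record itself does not describe a specific experimental purpose or the functional consequence of the mutation.
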