Addgene plasmid #40228: pLenti4/V5-DEST-P85(T576del)
Depositing lab: Lynda Chin. Depositing organization: Dana-Farber Cancer Institute.
Backbone
  Vector backbone: pLenti4-V5/DEST
  Backbone manufacturer: Invitrogen
  Backbone size w/o insert (bp): 6949
  Total vector size (bp): 9200
  Vector type: Mammalian Expression, Lentiviral
  Selectable markers: Zeocin
Growth in bacteria
  Bacterial resistance: Ampicillin, 100 μg/mL
  Growth temperature: 37°C
  Growth strain: Stbl3
  Copy number: High Copy
Gene/Insert
  Gene/Insert name: P85(T576del) (alt name: PIK3R1)
  Species: H. sapiens (human)
  Insert size (bp): 2175
  Mutation: deleted amino acid 576
  Entrez Gene: PIK3R1 (a.k.a. AGM7, GRB1, IMD36, p85, p85-ALPHA, p85alpha)
  Promoter: CMV
  Tag / fusion protein: Flag (N terminal on insert)
  Cloning method: Gateway Cloning
  Sequencing primers: 5′ CMV forward; 3′ V5 reverse
Resource information
  A portion of this plasmid was derived from a plasmid made by: Flag-tagged human P85 construct was provided by Dr Jayne Stommel (National Cancer Institute).
Terms and licenses: Academic/Nonprofit Terms; Industry Terms: Not Available to Industry
How to cite: pLenti4/V5-DEST-P85(T576del) was a gift from Lynda Chin (Addgene plasmid # 40228 ; http://n2t.net/addgene:40228 ; RRID:Addgene_40228)
